>Addgene plasmid #215568 | pEB018 | addgene full sequence | sequence record 428736 | Addgene NGS Result
GGGTACCGAGCTCGAATTCACTGGCCGTCGTTTTACAACGTCGTGACTGGGAAAACCCTGGCGTTACCCA
ACTTAATCGCCTTGCAGCACATCCCCCTTTCGCCAGCTGGCGTAATAGCGAAGAGGCCCGCACCGATCGC
CCTTCCCAACAGTTGCGCAGCCTGAATGGCGAATGGCGCCTGATGCGGTATTTTCTCCTTACGCATCTGT
GCGGTATTTCACACCGCATATGGTGCACTCTCAGTACAATCTGCTCTGATGCCGCATAGTTAAGCCAGCC
CCGACACCCGCCAACACCCGCTGACGCGCCCTGACGGGCTTGTCTGCTCCCGGCATCCGCTTACAGACAA
GCTGTGACCGTCTCCGGGAGCTGCATGTGTCAGAGGTTTTCACCGTCATCACCGAAACGCGCGAGACGAA
AGGGCCTCGTGATACGCCTATTTTTATAGGTTAATGTCATGATAATAATGGTTTCTTAGACGTCAGGTGG
CACTTTTCGGGGAAATGTGCGCGGAACCCCTATTTGTTTATTTTTCTAAATACATTCAAATATGTATCCG
CTCATGAGACAATAACCCTGATAAATGCTTCAATAATATTGAAAAAGGAAGAGTATGAGTATTCAACATT
TCCGTGTCGCCCTTATTCCCTTTTTTGCGGCATTTTGCCTTCCTGTTTTTGCTCACCCAGAAACGCTGGT
GAAAGTAAAAGATGCTGAAGATCAGTTGGGTGCACGAGTGGGTTACATCGAACTGGATCTCAACAGCGGT
AAGATCCTTGAGAGTTTTCGCCCCGAAGAACGTTTTCCAATGATGAGCACTTTTAAAGTTCTGCTATGTG
GCGCGGTATTATCCCGTATTGACGCCGGGCAAGAGCAACTCGGTCGCCGCATACACTATTCTCAGAATGA
CTTGGTTGAGTACTCACCAGTCACAGAAAAGCATCTTACGGATGGCATGACAGTAAGAGAATTATGCAGT
GCTGCCATAACCATGAGTGATAACACTGCGGCCAACTTACTTCTGACAACGATCGGAGGACCGAAGGAGC
TAACCGCTTTTTTGCACAACATGGGGGATCATGTAACTCGCCTTGATCGTTGGGAACCGGAGCTGAATGA
AGCCATACCAAACGACGAGCGTGACACCACGATGCCTGTAGCAATGGCAACAACGTTGCGCAAACTATTA
ACTGGCGAACTACTTACTCTAGCTTCCCGGCAACAATTAATAGACTGGATGGAGGCGGATAAAGTTGCAG
GACCACTTCTGCGCTCGGCCCTTCCGGCTGGCTGGTTTATTGCTGATAAATCTGGAGCCGGTGAGCGTGG
GTCTCGCGGTATCATTGCAGCACTGGGGCCAGATGGTAAGCCCTCCCGTATCGTAGTTATCTACACGACG
GGGAGTCAGGCAACTATGGATGAACGAAATAGACAGATCGCTGAGATAGGTGCCTCACTGATTAAGCATT
GGTAACTGTCAGACCAAGTTTACTCATATATACTTTAGATTGATTTAAAACTTCATTTTTAATTTAAAAG
GATCTAGGTGAAGATCCTTTTTGATAATCTCATGACCAAAATCCCTTAACGTGAGTTTTCGTTCCACTGA
GCGTCAGACCCCGTAGAAAAGATCAAAGGATCTTCTTGAGATCCTTTTTTTCTGCGCGTAATCTGCTGCT
TGCAAACAAAAAAACCACCGCTACCAGCGGTGGTTTGTTTGCCGGATCAAGAGCTACCAACTCTTTTTCC
GAAGGTAACTGGCTTCAGCAGAGCGCAGATACCAAATACTGTTCTTCTAGTGTAGCCGTAGTTAGGCCAC
CACTTCAAGAACTCTGTAGCACCGCCTACATACCTCGCTCTGCTAATCCTGTTACCAGTGGCTGCTGCCA
GTGGCGATAAGTCGTGTCTTACCGGGTTGGACTCAAGACGATAGTTACCGGATAAGGCGCAGCGGTCGGG
CTGAACGGGGGGTTCGTGCACACAGCCCAGCTTGGAGCGAACGACCTACACCGAACTGAGATACCTACAG
CGTGAGCTATGAGAAAGCGCCACGCTTCCCGAAGGGAGAAAGGCGGACAGGTATCCGGTAAGCGGCAGGG
TCGGAACAGGAGAGCGCACGAGGGAGCTTCCAGGGGGAAACGCCTGGTATCTTTATAGTCCTGTCGGGTT
TCGCCACCTCTGACTTGAGCGTCGATTTTTGTGATGCTCGTCAGGGGGGCGGAGCCTATGGAAAAACGCC
AGCAACGCGGCCTTTTTACGGTTCCTGGCCTTTTGCTGGCCTTTTGCTCACATGTTCTTTCCTGCGTTAT
CCCCTGATTCTGTGGATAACCGTATTACCGCCTTTGAGTGAGCTGATACCGCTCGCCGCAGCCGAACGAC
CGAGCGCAGCGAGTCAGTGAGCGAGGAAGCGGAAGAGCGCCCAATACGCAAACCGCCTCTCCCCGCGCGT
TGGCCGATTCATTAATGCAGCTGGCACGACAGGTTTCCCGACTGGAAAGCGGGCAGTGAGCGCAACGCAA
TTAATGTGAGTTAGCTCACTCATTAGGCACCCCAGGCTTTACACTTTATGCTTCCGGCTCGTATGTTGTG
TGGAATTGTGAGCGGATAACAATTTCACACAGGAAACAGCTATGACCATGATTACGCCAGCCAACAATCA
GATCCGCTAGCGTCTAACGTCGTAAAACAACCTCCCACTTGACCTGAGCCTGGGGTCAAGTCACTCCGTG
AAGCCCCGCGCTACGTGAAGCTAGACCCCACCTTGCGCGAAGCGAGGGCAAGTCCCGGGTATTGTTCTGT
GGCACGTAGGCTTCGTCGGGATTGATGCCGCCGTGCTGAGGGGATGCGCCACAATAGCAAAGAACCCGGA
TGTTTGGCGACTTTGCGTGCGGTGAGGGCTCAGGTCGATGTTGGCAGGGAGCTGTTGTCGTTATCCTTCG
ACTAGATTGCGAGAGAGTAGGCGCAGAGAATCAGTGAGAACCGATGGGTAAATCGTACGGTCAAAAATGG
CCTATTCGACAATATTGGAGCCTATTCAAGCACCTCGCTGTACCTCGTAGAGCCATCCTCGCAGATCCAG
CTCCCTAACGATAATGTGGAGGAAACACGGGCTACTGCTACCTCTCCCCCTTCCCCTGATAGGAGTAAGA
GGACATCAAGAGCAGTATGGAGACATCGAGAGGGGTAAGGGGACATCATGAGGGGTATGGAACCATCACG
GAGAGCCAGATCGTTCAGTTCAGTTGCAGACGATCCCAGTTCAGTCGTATACGATCCCAGCTCAGTTGCA
GATGATCGACTCGAGTCAAGCGAGTTTGAGGGACTGTATGCCATCGGGCGAGGGGGTCCAGGAGATATAC
GCGTATGGCAGCGTCGCCGCGAAATGAACATCCGAACGTCATGCACGTCGGAGCCGAGCGAGTGGCGTAG
ATAGTCCTGAGCCCAAGTCCGAAGTTCACGCAAGCTGACAAGGCGTGAGGTCAAGAGGTCGATGCACGCG
GAGAGGTCGATATCTGCAGGCCGTCCAGTCTAAGGGGCCAGGTTCAGAGACCATCGTGGACATTGCTCCT
TGGGGCAGCGAGCGTAAGCGACAGCCAGAAAGGGGTCTCGTACGTCCTTCTCGTCGCTGAGAACAAAGCA
AGCGGTCGCAGAATCCAGAAAAAACATGTGAGGGGTTCGCGCGTGTGAGTCATAAGCACCGAGGTTGCTC
ACTAGTACCCCTACGACGTCCCTGATTATGCGTACCCTTATGATGTGCCCGACTACGCCTATCCCTATGA
CGTCCCGGACTATGCTTGAGGATCCTGTGAGTGCACGTCAGTCTAGACAATGCGAGACACGCTCTGACCT
ACTACTCAACCCCTGGCAATCATTTGCTGCTCGCCAACCAGCCGTCTCCGATCCTCACTCTCAATCAAAT
CAACCAACCTTAAGCACACTCACTCGCCTCTCTTGTTTTCCCCTTGCATATTTAAGCCCACTTACGCCTC
GCCCGTTGTACAGCTCTGTATACTAATGCTTTCCTTCTCCTCTTCACCTCTTAGTCTCCCACCTTCGCTT
CGCCTTGCGCGTGCGCACCCTTCACCCTTCCAACCTTCAACACCAACACGGACCTGCGGTTTCTTTATTC
CTTCTTTCATTCGCCTTCTTCGTTATTTCCTTTTGGCCTGCCTTTATCTTATTGTACTCATTTTTTCTCA
CTGTCTCTCTCGTGCACTCAACGCGCTGCTACTGGTGTCTCCGCCGTACATATCTTAGAGCTTGTCCATA
ATCGTCCGTCTCGTCCCGCTAGTTTTGCCTGTACACTTCTGCAGGTTACCTTTCACCCGTACTCATCAAC
ATCTGGATTTCGAGGAAGATTGCGCAGCTATCGAATCCCATTCCATGTTTTGCATCGCAGCACACAGGTT
CGCCATCGCACTCAGACTCCGGTCTATCTTCTTCGGACAAGGTCCGGGTGGCCACGATCTACCCAAACAG
TGAGGAAGCGGTAAGGCCGTGATGGGATGGCCCGGCATGGTGGTCTGGGAGGTGGAAGGATGGTAAGAAA
ACGTCCACCTTTCACCCTCCTTTTGTACCCCCTTACTTCGGGACCTGAGGCTTCATTCATGACGTAGACT
GGCATCCTCGCCGTAAAGTGGAGTGCTTTAGTCCACGACTCAGCCTTTACTTAGGTTCGCCATGTCGTCA
TGCGGTTGTTGCGTGGCGAAGTTCAACCATGCACGTGTGGGGTCGCGTGACTGAGCGGATAGAGAACAAA
CAACAACAACAATGTTCATTATCGAGGGAATGAGTCAACACCTTGGAGTATGTAGCAAGACGATCACTTG
TCCGCGACCCTATGACATCGAAGGGATTCCGAATTTGCTAGGCAGTAACGAGGCTCAGATTGCCCGAGGC
TCCCGTCGCCCGAATATCCCACCGATAGGCGCGTTCACCTGCGGATCTCTTGAGTAGTAGGTCAGAGCGT
GTCTCGCATTGTCTAGACTGACGTGCACTCACAGGATCGATCCTAGGGGCAGGGCATGCTCATGTAGAGC
GCCTGCTCGCCGTCCGAGGCGGTGCCGTCGTACAGGGCGGTGTCCAGGCCGCAGAGGGTGAACCCCATCC
GCCGGTACGCGTGGATCGCCGGTGCGTTGACGTTGGTGACCTCCAGCCAGAGGTGCCCGGCGCCCCGCTC
GCGGGCGAACTCCGTCGCGAGCCCCATCAACGCGCGCCCGACCCCGTGCCCCCGGTGCTCCGGGGCGACC
TCGACGTCCTCGACGGTCAGCCGGCGGTTCCAGCCGGAGTACGAGACGACCACGAAGCCCGCCAGGTCGC
CGTCGTCCCCGTACGCGACGAACGTCCGGGAGTCCGGGTCGCCGTCCTCCCCGTCGTCCGATTCGTCGTC
CGATTCGTCGTCGGGGAACACCTTGGTCAGGGGCGGGTCCACCGGCACCTCCCGCAGGGTGAAGCCGTCC
CCGGTGGCGGTGACGCGGAAGACGGTGTCGGTGGTGAAGGACCCATCCAGTGCCTCGATGGCCTCGGCGT
CCCCCGGGACACTGGTGCGGTACCGGTAAGCCGTGTCGTCAAGAGTGGTCATGGTGATGGGCATTATGTG
TGATGGGATGCGATGGGAGAGGGAAGTGCTCTGGATGGGAGTGCTGGAGAAAGAGGGAGACGGCGGGCGG
CGCGCGCGCCTTTTATACCCACGCCCGAAAGATCCGATCGATACTGACAAAACGGGATGAACACATCGGC
GGCGGCCTGGACTGCGCGCCATCTGCAAATGCCCAGCCAGTCCCGTCGGGCGCCACCACCAGCCCTGGTC
GAGTCCCCCTCGAGGCGCGCCGGGGTCCTTTCTGACGATGACCACCGACTCGGCCCCTTGCGATGAGCAA
GCAGCACCGAGCCGGCGATATCAACGCGAAGAGGTCGGTGATGTCCTCGCGCAGCCGTCGTAATGGACGT
GCTGATGGCGGCGAAGACGACGGAGGAGCACCGTTGGGTCCTTCCCGGTTGGGTTGCCGATGCTCAGGTT
GCGGGACGTCTTCCGTCGATTGACAGAGGTGGATGACGCTGCGGTTAGCCACGCGAGGGCAACGTGAAGA
GGGTGGCATGTTTGAGCAAGCGTGAGTCACCGCGGTAGCCAATAGTCTGAGAGGCCCAAGCTGAAAGGCG
GGTCCAGTCTTGAGGCATCGTGAGCGAGGGGTCCTTTTAGACAATGCCGTAGTTGGAGAGCTCGCGCGCG
TGACGGCAGTCATGTTGAGCGAGGTCATAGCACAAATCAGAGGTTTGAAGCGCCTCGGCCCCCCAGAGAC
AGAGGGACGACACAGAGGGAAAGCAATCAGCAAGTATGAAGTACCTTCGCAGATTAAGGACTGAGTCCCC
TGGTGGGATTCCATCGTAGGATCCGTCAAGAGAGTAACCCGCAGAAGAAGATTTTGGTAGACCATTGCTG
GGGCGAGAGATGCGAGGGAGGGAAGAAAAGAGTTGCGACGAGCGCCAGAGCAAGTTCTTATAAAGTGGGC
TTGTACCCACCTCGGTCCAGCGCCGCGGAGGACTGCCCATACAGTGGCGCCGAGTCAGCGCTCATGTTCC
CATTTCTGTGTGATACAGATAGCACCTCGGTAAGCTCCTGAGCTCTGAGGAGGTAGAAGAGAGCTCGCGG
CGAGCGCCCGCGGGCAGCGCCCATAGCGGGAGAGGTCAGATGCACGCCGGCACGCCTGTGCCGCGCAATA
ACCGGGAAAAGGAGCTTGAATTCTGTCGCCGCATTGTACCGCGTAGGTGCGGAGATAACTCAGCAGAATA
TTATCTGTTCAAGCTTGAGATGTCCGGAAGGACATGCGCTGGTCTGCAGAAGAGGTCAAGAGACGCACAG
TGGTGGCAGAAGGCAAGGTACAGACGGCGAAAAGTCACGTCGTTCTGCTGAAGGTTATCTGACTTCCCAC
ACAGGCGCACGCTCACCTTATTACGCTTAGCAACGCACACGCGCTCATCGGACTTCTACACACAAGAAAT
CCCACAATTGCATAGGATTGGACTGGTTACGGACTTCACTGGACTTGCATGGACTTCACGATTTGTTGTA
CCCGCTTTGTTGTTGTCGAGGGTGTCTTGTTGCTGTTGTATGAGTAATGTTGAACACATTCATTGGTTGA
CTGGCTTCCAATGGTCTGTCTGAGGAGTAAGCAATACTGCGAAGAGCAGAAGGAGTGAGAGACCTACGTG
GTAAAGCGCACAACAGAGCTTTGCACAGGCACAGCCGTCAGCCTTTCAAACCTGACCTCGTATTTAAATC
TCGAGGGGGACTCGACCAGGGCTGGTGGTGGCGCCCGACGGGACTGGCTGGGCATTTGCAGATGGCGCGC
AGTCCAGGCCGCCGCCGATGTGTTCATCCCGTTTTGTCAGTATCGATCGGATCTTTCGGGCGTGGGTATA
AAAGGCGCGCGCGCCGCCCGCCGTCTCCCTCTTTCTCCAGCACTCCCATCCAGAGCACTTCCCTCTCCCA
TCGCATCCCATCACACATAATGCCCATCACCAACATGGCCAAGTTGACCAGTGCCGTTCCGGTGCTCACC
GCGCGCGACGTCGCCGGAGCGGTCGAGTTCTGGACCGACCGGCTCGGGTTCTCCCGGGACTTCGTGGAGG
ACGACTTCGCCGGTGTGGTCCGGGACGACGTGACCCTGTTCATCAGCGCGGTCCAGGACCAGGTGGTGCC
GGACAACACCCTGGCCTGGGTGTGGGTGCGCGGCCTGGACGAGCTGTACGCCGAGTGGTCGGAGGTCGTG
TCCACGAACTTCCGGGACGCCTCCGGGCCGGCCATGACCGAGATCGGCGAGCAGCCGTGGGGGCGGGAGT
TCGCCCTGCGCGACCCGGCCGGCAACTGCGTGCACTTCGTGGCCGAGGAGCAGGACTGACCGACGCCGAC
CAACACCGCCGGTCCGACGCGGCCCGACGGGTCCGAGGGGGTACCGCGGCCGCCTTAAGACGCGTGGATC
GATCCCCGGCATCGCGATCAGCAAGAGCTTCGTGAAGCTCATTGCCTGGTACGACAACGAGTGGGGCTAC
TCCCGCCGTGTCTGCGACCTGCTCGTCTACGCGGCGAAGCAGGACGGCGCGCTCTAAGCGGCGAAGCAAG
ACGGCGCGCTCTAAGTGCCTGATCCTTTGGACGCTTGTACTTTACCTCTACATAGACTGGGCCGGAGAGT
AAAAGAAGAAAGGAATGTAACGTTGTACAACATGTCTAATAATTGTACGATCCCAAAAATGATAGAATGG
ATGGTTTGAAAGTCGTGCATGTATGCGATAGGGGCCACCTCGAAGGAATTTCGCGGGCGTACGGCCAGAA
CCTCTTTGGAGCAAGCTGGGAATTCGGCGCGT
Features (pLannotate 1.2.2; 14 found; start..end, strand, type, name):
     16..173     +  CDS            lacZα (fragment): LacZα fragment of β-galactosidase; lacZ fragment
    179..278     -  misc_feature   bom (fragment): basis of mobility region from pBR322
    380..415     -  CDS            rop (fragment): Rop protein, which maintains plasmids at low copy number; rop
    510..614     +  promoter       AmpR promoter: bla
    615..1475    +  CDS            AmpR: β-lactamase; bla; confers resistance to ampicillin, carbenicillin, and related antibiotics
   1646..2234    +  rep_origin     ori: high-copy-number ColE1/pMB1/pBR322/pUC origin of replication
   2417..2509    +  CDS            lacI (fragment): lac repressor; lacI; The lac repressor binds to the lac operator to inhibit transcription in E. coli. This inhibition can be relieved by adding lactose or isopropyl-β-D-thiogalactopyranoside (IPTG).
   2522..2543    +  protein_bind   CAP binding site: CAP binding activates transcription in the presence of cAMP. E. coli catabolite activator protein
   2558..2588    +  promoter       lac promoter: promoter for the E. coli lac operon
   2596..2612    +  protein_bind   lac operator: The lac repressor binds to the lac operator to inhibit transcription in E. coli. This inhibition can be relieved by adding lactose or isopropyl-β-D-thiogalactopyranoside (IPTG). lac repressor encoded by lacI
   3769..3795    +  CDS            3xHA (fragment): three tandem HA epitope tags
   5015..5582    -  CDS            NrsR (fragment): nourseothricin acetyltransferase; Streptomyces noursei nat1; confers resistance to nourseothricin
   7525..7899    +  CDS            BleoR: antibiotic-binding protein; Sh ble from Streptoalloteichus hindustanus; confers resistance to bleomycin, phleomycin, and Zeocin™
   7970..8095    +  CDS            gpdA (fragment): G3P_EMENI - Experimental evidence at protein level: Swiss-Prot protein existence level 1. Involved in osmoadaptation. From Emericella nidulans (strain FGSC A4 / ATCC 38163 / CBS 112.46 / NRRL 194 / M139) (Aspergillus nidulans).
