[The description below was written by a language model from this plasmid's Addgene catalogue record and pLannotate feature annotations shown in this document.]
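Description:
pEB018 is a fungal homologous recombination plasmid built on the pPV033 backbone for targeted integration of epitope-tagged genes into the mushroom-forming basidiomycete Schizophyllum commune. It is maintained in E. coli as a high-copy plasmid through a ColE1/pUC-type origin and selected with ampicillin via the bla gene. Remnants of a standard cloning backbone (lac promoter and operator, CAP site, and fragments of lacZα, lacI, rop and bom) are also annotated. The total size is 8,362 bp.

The synthesised insert of about 0.8 kb consists of a triple HA epitope tag, a stop codon, an intron and the S. commune Hom2 terminator. A BcuI (SpeI) site upstream of the tag is used to insert a sequence of interest, typically a promoter plus gene. The encoded protein then becomes C-terminally HA-tagged and its transcript is terminated by the Hom2 element. The plasmid does not appear to supply a promoter for the cargo, so the user provides it.

According to the record, flanking sequences direct the cassette to a defined targeted integration locus in the S. commune genome, although these flanks are not identified in the automated feature table. Two fungal selectable markers are present: nourseothricin acetyltransferase and the Sh ble phleomycin resistance gene. The record does not explain how the two markers are positioned relative to the flanks or what role each plays in selection. A short annotated match to glyceraldehyde-3-phosphate dehydrogenase lies just downstream of the ble gene, and its function is not stated.

The intended use is complementation of gene knockouts at a fixed locus, after which the tagged protein can be detected or pulled down, for example by Western blotting or ChIP-Seq.
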