Addgene plasmid #215568: pEB018
Purpose: Fuses insert of interest to an HA-tag, stop codon and S. commune Hom2 terminator, with flanks directing the construct to S. commune targeted integration locus
Depositing lab: Robin Ohm. Depositing organization: Utrecht University.
Backbone
  Vector backbone: pPV033
  Backbone manufacturer: Dr. Peter Jan Vonk
  Backbone size w/o insert (bp): 7568
  Total vector size (bp): 8362
  Vector type: Fungal homologous recombination plasmid
  Selectable markers: Nourseothricin, Phleomycin
Growth in bacteria
  Bacterial resistance: Ampicillin, 100 μg/mL
  Growth temperature: 37°C
  Growth strain: DH5alpha
  Copy number: High Copy
Gene/Insert
  Gene/Insert name: 3 x Hemagglutinin (HA) Tag / Stop codon / Intron / Hom2-terminator
  Species: Synthetic; Schizophyllum commune
  Insert size (bp): 794
  GenBank ID: XM_003029710
  Cloning method: Gene Synthesis
  Sequencing primers: 5′ CAGAAAAAACATGTGAGGGG
Terms and licenses: Academic/Nonprofit Terms; Industry Terms: Not Available to Industry
Depositor comments: Use BcuI (SpeI) site to integrate your construct of interest (e.g. promoter + gene) upstream of the HA-tag for integration of the construct at the targeted integration locus in S. commune. Use this approach to complement a gene knockout, combined with the possibility to subsequently perform pull-down experiments like Western Blotting or ChIP-Seq.
How to cite: pEB018 was a gift from Robin Ohm (Addgene plasmid # 215568 ; http://n2t.net/addgene:215568 ; RRID:Addgene_215568)
